>Addgene plasmid #63383 | pFusX3-38 | depositor partial sequence | sequence record 105284 | pFusX3_GCC
AGTCTTAAGCGTCTCCATGGCCTGACCCCGGACCAAGTGGTGGCTATCGCCAGCAACAATGGCGGCAAGC
AAGCGCTCGAAACGGTGCAGCGGCTGTTGCCGGTGCTGTGCCAGGACCATGGCCTCACACCCGATCAGGT
CGTGGCTATCGCCAGCCACGATGGCGGCAAGCAAGCGCTCGAAACGGTGCAGCGGCTGTTGCCGGTGCTG
TGCCAGGACCATGGCCTGACTCCGGACCAAGTGGTGGCTATCGCCAGCCACGATGGCGGCAAGCAAGCGC
TCGAAACGGTGCAGCGGCTGTTGCCGGTGCTGTGCCAGGACCATGGCCTGCGAGACGTC
