>Addgene plasmid #63383 | pFusX3-38 | depositor partial sequence | sequence record 105285 | FusX3
CGTCTCCATGGCCTGACCCCGGACCAAGTGGTGGCTATCGAGACCGGCGCCGCTACGGGCGCGTCCCATT
CGCCATTCAGGCTGCGCAACTGTTGGGAAGGGCGATCGGTGCGGGCTCTTCGCTATTACGCCAGCTGGCG
AAAGGGGGATGTGCTGCAAGGCGATTAAGTTGGGAACGCCAGGGTTTTCCCAGTCACGACGTTGTAAAAC
GACGGCCAGTGAGCGCGCGTAATCGACTCACTATAGGGCGAATTGGGTACCGGGCCCCCCCTCGAGGTCC
TCCAGCTTTTGTTCCCTTTAGTGAGGGTTAATTGCGCGCTTGGCGTAATCATGGTCATAGCTGTTTCCTG
TGTGAAATTGTTATCCGCTCACAATTCCACACAACATACGAGCCGGAAGCATAAAGTGTAAAGCCTGGGG
TGCCTAATGAGTGAGCTAACTCACATTAATTGCGTTGCGCTCACTGCCCGCTTTCCACCGGTGGTCTCTG
GCGGCAAGCAAGCGCTCGAAACGGTGCAGCGGCTGTTGCCGGTGCTGTGCCAGGACCATGGCCTGCGAGA
CGTCTAGACCAGCCAGGACAGAAATGCCTCGACTTCGCTGCTACCCAAGGTTGCCGGGTGACGCACACCG
TGGAAACGGATGAAGGCACGAACCCAGTGGACATAAGCCTGTTCGGTTCGTAAGCTGTAATGCAAGTAGC
GTATGCGCTCACGCAACTGGTCCAGAACCTTGACCGAACGCAGCGGTGGTAACGGCGCAGTGGCGGTTTT
CATGGCTTGTTATGACTGTTTTTTTGGGGTACAGTCTATGCCTCGGGCATCCAAGCAGCAAGCGCGTTAC
GCCGTGGGTCGATGTTTGATGTTATGGAGCAGCAACGATGTTACGCAGCAGGGCAGTCGCCCTAAAACAA
AGTTAAACATTATGAGGGAAGCGGTGATCGCCGAAGTATCGACTCAACTATCAGAGGTAGTTGGCGTCAT
CGAGCGCCATCTCGAACCGACGTTGCTGGCCGTACATTTGTACGGCTCCGCAGTGGATGGCGGCCTGAAG
CCACACAGTGATATTGATTTGCTGGTTACGGTGACCGTAAGGCTTGATGAAACAACGCGGCGAGCTTTGA
TCAACGACCTTTTGGAAACTTCGGCTTCCCCTGGAGAGAGCGAGATTCTCCGCGCTGTAGAAGTCACCAT
TGTTGTGCACGACGACATCATTCCGTGGCGTTATCCAGCTAAGCGCGAACTGCAATTTGGAGAATGGCAG
CGCAATGACATTCTTGCAGGTATCTTCGAGCCAGCCACGATCGACATTGATCTGGCTATCTTGCTGACAA
AAGCAAGAGAACATAGCGTTGCCTTGGTAGGTCCAGCGGCGGAGGAACTCTTTGATCCGGTTCCTGAACA
GGATCTATTTGAGGCGCTAAATGAAACCTTAACGCTATGGAACTCGCCGCCCGACTGGGCTGGCGATGAG
CGAAATGTAGTGCTTACGTTGTCCCGCATTTGGTACAGCGCAGTAACCGGCAAAATCGCGCCGAAGGATG
TCGCTGCCGACTGGGCAATGGAGCGCCTGCCGGCCCAGTATCAGCCCGTCATACTTGAAGCTAGACAGGC
TTATCTTGGACAAGAAGAAGATCGCTTGGCCTCGCGCGCAGATCAGTTGGAAGAATTTGTCCACTACGTG
AAAGGCGAGATCACCAAGGTAGTCGGCAAATAACCCTCGAGCCACCCATGACCAAAATCCCTTAACGTGA
GTTACGCGTCGTTCCACTGAGCGTCAGACCCCGTAGAAAAGATCAAAGGATCTTCTTGAGATCCTTTTTT
TCTGCGCGTAATCTGCTGCTTGCAAACAAAAAAACCACCGCTACCAGCGGTGGTTTGTTTGCCGGATCAA
GAGCTACCAACTCTTTTTCCGAAGGTAACTGGCTTCAGCAGAGCGCAGATACCAAATACTGTCCTTCTAG
TGTAGCCGTAGTTAGGCCACCACTTCAAGAACTCTGTAGCACCGCCTACATACCTCGCTCTGCTAATCCT
GTTACCAGTGGCTGCTGCCAGTGGCGATAAGTCGTGTCTTACCGGGTTGGACTCAAGACGATAGTTACCG
GATAAGGCGCAGCGGTCGGGCTGAACGGGGGGTTCGTGCACACAGCCCAGCTTGGAGCGAACGACCTACA
CCGAACTGAGATACCTACAGCGTGAGCATTGAGAAAGCGCCACGCTTCCCGAAGGGAGAAAGGCGGACAG
GTATCCGGTAAGCGGCAGGGTCGGAACAGGAGAGCGCACGAGGGAGCTTCCAGGGGGAAACGCCTGGTAT
CTTTATAGTCCTGTCGGGTTTCGCCACCTCTGACTTGAGCGTCGATTTTTGTGATGCTCGTCAGGGGGGC
GGAGCCTATGGAAAAACGCCAGCAACGCGGCCTTTTTACGGTTCCTGGCCTTTTGCTGGCCTTTTGCTCA
CATGTTCTTTCCTGCGTTATCCCCTGATTCTGTGGATAACCGTATTACCGCCTTTGAGTGAGCTGATACC
GCTCGCCGCAGCCGAACGACCGAGCGCAGCGAGTCAGTGAGCGAGGAAGCGGAAGAGCGCCCAATACGCA
AACCGCCTCTCCCCGCGCGTTGGCCGATTCATTAATGCAGCTGGCACGACAGGTTTCCCGACTGGAAAGC
GGGCAGTGAGCGCAACGCAATTAATACGCGTACCGCTAGCCAGGAAGAGTTTGTAGAAACGCAAAAAGGC
CATCCGTCAGGATGGCCTTCTGCTTAGTTTGATGCCTGGCAGTTTATGGCGGGCGTCCTGCCCGCCACCC
TCCGGGCCGTTGCTTCACAACGTTCAAATCCGCTCCCGGCGGATTTGTCCTACTCAGGAGAGCGTTCACC
GACAAACAACAGATAAAACGAAAGGCCCAGTCTTCCGACTGAGCCTTTCGTTTTATTTGATGCCTGGCAG
TTCCCTACTCTCGCGTTAACGCTAGCATGGATGTTTTCCCAGTCACGACGTTGTAAAACGACGGCCAGTC
TTAAG
