>Addgene plasmid #63383 | pFusX3-38 | addgene partial sequence | sequence record 115088 | pCR8_R1 5'-cgaaccgaacaggcttatgt-3'
TGCGTCACCCGGCAACCTTGGGTAGCAGCGAAGTCGAGGCATTTCTGTCCTGGCTGGTCTAGACGTCTCG
CAGGCCATGGTCCTGGCACAGCACCGGCAACAGCCGCTGCACCGTTTCGAGCGCTTGCTTGCCGCCATCG
TGGCTGGCGATAGCCACCACTTGGTCCGGAGTCAGGCCATGGTCCTGGCACAGCACCGGCAACAGCCGCT
GCACCGTTTCGAGCGCTTGCTTGCCGCCATCGTGGCTGGCGATAGCCACGACCTGATCGGGTGTGAGGCC
ATGGTCCTGGCACAGCACCGGCAACAGCCGCTGCACCGTTTCGAGCGCTTGCTTGCCGCCATTGTTGCTG
GCGATAGCCACCACTTGGTCCGGGGTCAGGCCATGGAGACGCTTAAGACTGGCCGTCGTTTTACAACGTC
GTGACTGGGAAAACATCCATGCTAGCGTTAACGCGAGAGTAGGGAACTGCCAGGCATCAAATAAAACGAA
AGGCTCAGTCGGAAGACTGGGCCTTTCGTTTTATCTGTTGTTTGTCGGTGAACGCTCTCCTGAGTAGGAC
AAATCCGCCGGGAGCGGATTTGAACGTTGTGAAGCAACGGCCCGGAGGGTGGCGGGCAGGACGCCCGCCA
TAAACTGCCAGGCATCAAACTAAGCAGAAGGCCATCCT
