[The description below was written by a language model from this plasmid's Addgene catalogue record.]
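Description:
pFusX3-38 is a bacterial library plasmid from the FusX TALE assembly system, a kit designed for rapid one-step construction of TAL effector arrays. It is built on the FusX3 backbone (about 3.0 kb without insert), is classed as a TALEN-type vector, is maintained at high copy in standard E. coli cloning strains, and is selected with spectinomycin. The record does not name the origin of replication or list any other backbone features, and no feature table is provided. The recorded sequencing primers are of the pCR8 type, which hints at a pCR8-like backbone, though this is not stated.

The insert is a synthetic, pre-assembled trimer of TALE repeats carrying the repeat-variable diresidues NN, HD and HD. Under the standard TALE recognition code, NN preferentially reads guanine and HD reads cytosine, matching the alternative name X3_GCC. This unit is assigned to RVD positions 7 to 9 of the final array, so the plasmid is one member of the position-specific "X3" set that together covers the possible three-base combinations at that location. The trimer was cloned using BsaI sites at both ends, which were destroyed in the process, as is typical of Golden Gate cloning with type IIS enzymes.

The plasmid has no expression function of its own; no promoter or nuclease domain is recorded. It serves as a modular building block: a user picks the trimer plasmid matching each stretch of the target DNA sequence and combines them with a receiver backbone to generate a full-length custom TALEN or other TALE fusion for genome editing.
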