Addgene plasmid #63383: pFusX3-38
Purpose: Encodes RVD positions 7-9 in TALEN assembly
Depositing lab: Stephen Ekker. Depositing organization: Mayo Foundation for Medical Education and Research. Publication: FusX: A rapid one-step TALE assembly system for genome science. Ma AC, McNulty MS, Tanya PL, Jarryd CM, Martinez-Galvez G, Argue DP, Lee HB, Urban MD, Bullard CE, Blackburn PR, Man TK, Clark KJ, Ekker SC. Hum Gene Ther. 2016 Jun;27(6):451-63. doi: 10.1089/hum.2015.172 PubMed 26854857.
Backbone
  Vector backbone: FusX3
  Backbone size w/o insert (bp): 3015
  Vector type: TALEN
Growth in bacteria
  Bacterial resistance: Spectinomycin, 50 μg/mL
  Growth temperature: 37°C
  Growth strain: DH5alpha
  Copy number: High Copy
Gene/Insert
  Gene/Insert name: NN HD HD (alt name: X3_GCC)
  Species: Synthetic
  Mutation: none
  Cloning method: Restriction Enzyme; 5′ cloning site BsaI (destroyed during cloning); 3′ cloning site BsaI (destroyed during cloning)
  Sequencing primers: 5′ pCR8_F1; 3′ pCR8_R1
Terms and licenses: Academic/Nonprofit Terms; Industry Terms: Not Available to Industry
How to cite: pFusX3-38 was a gift from Stephen Ekker (Addgene plasmid # 63383 ; http://n2t.net/addgene:63383 ; RRID:Addgene_63383)
